>Addgene plasmid #68694 | pMpGWB429 | depositor full sequence | sequence record 122180 | pMpGWB429 sequence 12486 bps
TTTCACGCCCTTTTAAATATCCGATTATTCTAATAAACGCTCTTTTCTCTTAGGTTTACCCGCCAATATA
TCCTGTCAAACACTGATAGTTTAAACTGAAGGCGGGAAACGACAATCTGATCCAAGCTCAAGCTGCTCTA
GCATTCGCCATTCAGGCTGCGCAACTGTTGGGAAGGGCGATCGGTGCGGGCCTCTTCGCTATTACGCCAG
CTGGCGAAAGGGGGATGTGCTGCAAGGCGATTAAGTTGGGTAACGCCAGGGTTTTCCCAGTCACGACGTT
GTAAAACGACGGCCAGTGCCAAGCTTGGGTCTAGAGTTATCAACAAGTTTGTACAAAAAAGCTGAACGAG
AAACGTAAAATGATATAAATATCAATATATTAAATTAGATTTTGCATAAAAAACAGACTACATAATACTG
TAAAACACAACATATCCAGTCACTATGGCGGCCCCTCGAGGGGCCGCATTAGGCACCCCAGGCTTTACAC
TTTATGCTTCCGGCTCGTATAATGTGTGGATTTTGAGTTAGGATCCGTCGAGATTTTCAGGAGCTAAGGA
AGCTAAAATGGAGAAAAAAATCACTGGATATACCACCGTTGATATATCCCAATGGCATCGTAAAGAACAT
TTTGAGGCATTTCAGTCAGTTGCTCAATGTACCTATAACCAGACCGTTCAGCTGGATATTACGGCCTTTT
TAAAGACCGTAAAGAAAAATAAGCACAAGTTTTATCCGGCCTTTATTCACATTCTTGCCCGCCTGATGAA
TGCTCATCCGGAATTCCGTATGGCAATGAAAGACGGTGAGCTGGTGATATGGGATAGTGTTCACCCTTGT
TACACCGTTTTCCATGAGCAAACTGAAACGTTTTCATCGCTCTGGAGTGAATACCACGACGATTTCCGGC
AGTTTCTACACATATATTCGCAAGATGTGGCGTGTTACGGTGAAAACCTGGCCTATTTCCCTAAAGGGTT
TATTGAGAATATGTTTTTCGTCTCAGCCAATCCCTGGGTGAGTTTCACCAGTTTTGATTTAAACGTGGCC
AATATGGACAACTTCTTCGCCCCCGTTTTCACCATGGGCAAATATTATACGCAAGGCGACAAGGTGCTGA
TGCCGCTGGCGATTCAGGTTCATCATGCCGTTTGTGATGGCTTCCATGTCGGCAGAATGCTTAATGAATT
ACAACAGTACTGCGATGAGTGGCAGGGCGGGGCGTAAAGATCTGGATCCGGCTTACTAAAAGCCAGATAA
CAGTATGCGTATTTGCGCGCTGATTTTTGCGGTATAAGAATATATACTGATATGTATACCCGAAGTATGT
CAAAAAGAGGTATGCTATGAAGCAGCGTATTACAGTGACAGTTGACAGCGACAGCTATCAGTTGCTCAAG
GCATATATGATGTCAATATCTCCGGTCTGGTAAGCACAACCATGCAGAATGAAGCCCGTCGTCTGCGTGC
CGAACGCTGGAAAGCGGAAAATCAGGAAGGGATGGCTGAGGTCGCCCGGTTTATTGAAATGAACGGCTCT
TTTGCTGACGAGAACAGGGGCTGGTGAAATGCAGTTTAAGGTTTACACCTATAAAAGAGAGAGCCGTTAT
CGTCTGTTTGTGGATGTACAGAGTGATATTATTGACACGCCCGGGCGACGGATGGTGATCCCCCTGGCCA
GTGCACGTCTGCTGTCAGATAAAGTCCCCCGTGAACTTTACCCGGTGGTGCATATCGGGGATGAAAGCTG
GCGCATGATGACCACCGATATGGCCAGTGTGCCGGTCTCCGTTATCGGGGAAGAAGTGGCTGATCTCAGC
CACCGCGAAAATGACATCAAAAACGCCATTAACCTGATGTTCTGGGGAATATAAATGTCAGGCTCCCTTA
TACACAGCCAGTCTGCAGGTCGACCATAGTGACTGGATATGTTGTGTTTTACAGTATTATGTAGTCTGTT
TTTTATGCAAAATCTAATTTAATATATTGATATTTATATCATTTTACGTTTCTCGTTCAGCTTTCTTGTA
CAAAGTGGTTGATAACAGCGCTGGAGGCTCCGGTGGGAGCATGGTGAGCAAGGGCGAGGAGGTCATCAAA
GAGTTCATGCGCTTCAAGGTGCGCATGGAGGGCTCCATGAACGGCCACGAGTTCGAGATCGAGGGCGAGG
GCGAGGGCCGCCCCTACGAGGGCACCCAGACCGCCAAGCTGAAGGTGACCAAGGGCGGCCCCCTGCCCTT
CGCCTGGGACATCCTGTCCCCCCAGTTCATGTACGGCTCCAAGGCGTACGTGAAGCACCCCGCCGACATC
CCCGATTACAAGAAGCTGTCCTTCCCCGAGGGCTTCAAGTGGGAGCGCGTGATGAACTTCGAGGACGGCG
GTCTGGTGACCGTGACCCAGGACTCCTCCCTGCAGGACGGCACGCTGATCTACAAGGTGAAGATGCGCGG
CACCAACTTCCCCCCCGACGGCCCCGTAATGCAGAAGAAGACCATGGGCTGGGAGGCCTCCACCGAGCGC
CTGTACCCCCGCGACGGCGTGCTGAAGGGCGAGATCCACCAGGCCCTGAAGCTGAAGGACGGCGGCCACT
ACCTGGTGGAGTTCAAGACCATCTACATGGCCAAGAAGCCCGTGCAACTGCCCGGCTACTACTACGTGGA
CACCAAGCTGGACATCACCTCCCACAACGAGGACTACACCATCGTGGAACAGTACGAGCGCTCCGAGGGC
CGCCACCACCTGTTCCTGGGGCATGGCACCGGCAGCACCGGCAGCGGCAGCTCCGGCACCGCCTCCTCCG
AGGACAACAACATGGCCGTCATCAAAGAGTTCATGCGCTTCAAGGTGCGCATGGAGGGCTCCATGAACGG
CCACGAGTTCGAGATCGAGGGCGAGGGCGAGGGCCGCCCCTACGAGGGCACCCAGACCGCCAAGCTGAAG
GTGACCAAGGGCGGCCCCCTGCCCTTCGCCTGGGACATCCTGTCCCCCCAGTTCATGTACGGCTCCAAGG
CGTACGTGAAGCACCCCGCCGACATCCCCGATTACAAGAAGCTGTCCTTCCCCGAGGGCTTCAAGTGGGA
GCGCGTGATGAACTTCGAGGACGGCGGTCTGGTGACCGTGACCCAGGACTCCTCCCTGCAGGACGGCACG
CTGATCTACAAGGTGAAGATGCGCGGCACCAACTTCCCCCCCGACGGCCCCGTAATGCAGAAGAAGACCA
TGGGCTGGGAGGCCTCCACCGAGCGCCTGTACCCCCGCGACGGCGTGCTGAAGGGCGAGATCCACCAGGC
CCTGAAGCTGAAGGACGGCGGCCGCTACCTGGTGGAGTTCAAGACCATCTACATGGCCAAGAAGCCCGTG
CAACTGCCCGGCTACTACTACGTGGACACCAAGCTGGACATCACCTCCCACAACGAGGACTACACCATCG
TGGAACAGTACGAGCGCTCCGAGGGCCGCCACCACCTGTTCCTGTACGGCATGGACGAGCTGTACAAGTA
AGCTTGCATGCCTGCAGGTCGACTCTAGAGGATCCCCGGGTACCGAGCTCGAATTTCCCCGATCGTTCAA
ACATTTGGCAATAAAGTTTCTTAAGATTGAATCCTGTTGCCGGTCTTGCGATGATTATCATATAATTTCT
GTTGAATTACGTTAAGCATGTAATAATTAACATGTAATGCATGACGTTATTTATGAGATGGGTTTTTATG
ATTAGAGTCCCGCAATTATACATTTAATACGCGATAGAAAACAAAATATAGCGCGCAAACTAGGATAAAT
TATCGCGCGCGGTGTCATCTATGTTACTAGATCGGGAATTGGTTCCGGAACCAATTCGTAATCATGGTCA
TAGCTGTTTCCTGTGTGAAATTGTTATCCGCTCACAATTCCACACAACATACGAGCCGGAAGCATAAAGT
GTAAAGCCTGGGGTGCCTAATGAGTGAGCTAACTCACATTAGGCTGAATTAGGCGCGCCTATTTCTGAAT
TCAACACATTGCGGACGTTTTTAATGTACTGAATTAACGCCGAATTAATTCGGGGGATCTGGATTTTAGT
ACTGGATTTTGGTTTTAGGAATTAGAAATTTTATTGATAGAAGTATTTTACAAATACAAATACATACTAA
GGGTTTCTTATATGCTCAACACATGAGCGAAACCCTATAGGAACCCTAATTCCCTTATCTGGGAACTACT
CACACATTATTATGGAGAAACTCGAGCTTGTCGATCGACTCTAGCTAGAGGATCGATCCGAACCCCAGAG
TCCCGCTCAGAAGAACTCGTCAAGAAGGCGATAGAAGGCGATGCGCTGCGAATCGGGAGCGGCGATACCG
TAAAGCACGAGGAAGCGGTCAGCCCATTCGCCGCCAAGCTCTTCAGCAATATCACGGGTAGCCAACGCTA
TGTCCTGATAGCGGTCCGCCACACCCAGCCGGCCACAGTCGATGAATCCAGAAAAGCGGCCATTTTCCAC
CATGATATTCGGCAAGCAGGCATCGCCATGTGTCACGACGAGATCCTCGCCGTCGGGCATGCGCGCCTTG
AGCCTGGCGAACAGTTCGGCTGGCGCGAGCCCCTGATGCTCTTCGTCCAGATCATCCTGATCGACAAGAC
CGGCTTCCATCCGAGTACGTGCTCGCTCGATGCGATGTTTCGCTTGGTGGTCGAATGGGCAGGTAGCCGG
ATCAAGCGTATGCAGCCGCCGCATTGCATCAGCCATGATGGATACTTTCTCGGCAGGAGCAAGGTGAGAT
GACAGGAGATCCTGCCCCGGCACTTCGCCCAATAGCAGCCAGTCCCTTCCCGCTTCAGTGACAACGTCGA
GCACAGCTGCGCAAGGAACGCCCGTCGTGGCCAGCCACGATAGCCGCGCTGCCTCGTCCTGGAGTTCATT
CAGGGCACCGGACAGGTCGGTCTTGACAAAAAGAACCGGGCGCCCCTGCGCTGACAGCCGGAACACGGCG
GCATCAGAGCAGCCGATTGTCTGTTGTGCCCAGTCATAGCCGAATAGCCTCTCCACCCAAGCGGCCGGAG
AACCTGCGTGCAATCCATCTTGTTCAATCCCCATGGTCGATCGACAGATCTGCGAAAGCTCGAGAGAGAT
AGATTTGTAGAGAGAGACTGGTGATTTCAGCGTGTCCTCTCCAAATGAAATGAACTTCCTTATATAGAGG
AAGGGTCTTGCGAAGGATAGTGGGATTGTGCGTCATCCCTTACGTCAGTGGAGATATCACATCAATCCAC
TTGCTTTGAAGACGTGGTTGGAACGTCTTCTTTTTCCACGATGCTCCTCGTGGGTGGGGGTCCATCTTTG
GGACCACTGTCGGCAGAGGCATCTTGAACGATAGCCTTTCCTTTATCGCAATGATGGCATTTGTAGGTGC
CACCTTCCTTTTCTACTGTCCTTTTGATGAAGTGACAGATAGCTGGGCAATGGAATCCGAGGAGGTTTCC
CGATATTACCCTTTGTTGAAAAGTCTCAATAGCCCTTTGGTCTTCTGAGACTGTATCTTTGATATTCTTG
GAGTAGACGAGAGTGTCGTGCTCCACCATGTTCACATCAATCCACTTGCTTTGAAGACGTGGTTGGAACG
TCTTCTTTTTCCACGATGCTCCTCGTGGGTGGGGGTCCATCTTTGGGACCACTGTCGGCAGAGGCATCTT
GAACGATAGCCTTTCCTTTATCGCAATGATGGCATTTGTAGGTGCCACCTTCCTTTTCTACTGTCCTTTT
GATGAAGTGACAGATAGCTGGGCAATGGAATCCGAGGAGGTTTCCCGATATTACCCTTTGTTGAAAAGTC
TCAATAGCCCTTTGGTCTTCTGAGACTGTATCTTTGATATTCTTGGAGTAGACGAGAGTGTCGTGCTCCA
CCATGTTGGCAAGCTGCTCTAGCCAATACGCAAACCGAATTCAGAAATAAATTCAGCCTAATTCGGCGTT
AATTCAGTACATTAAAAACGTCCGCAATGTGTTATTAAGTTGTCTAAGCGTCAATTTGTTTACACCACAA
TATATCCTGCCACCAGCCAGCCAACAGCTCCCCGACCGGCAGCTCGGCACAAAATCACCACTCGATACAG
GCAGCCCATCAGTCCGGGACGGCGTCAGCGGGAGAGCCGTTGTAAGGCGGCAGACTTTGCTCATGTTACC
GATGCTATTCGGAAGAACGGCAACTAAGCTGCCGGGTTTGAAACACGGATGATCTCGCGGAGGGTAGCAT
GTTGATTGTAACGATGACAGAGCGTTGCTGCCTGTGATCAATTCGGGCACGAACCCAGTGGACATAAGCC
TGTTCGGTTCGTAAGCTGTAATGCAAGTAGCGTATGCGCTCACGCAACTGGTCCAGAACCTTGACCGAAC
GCAGCGGTGGTAACGGCGCAGTGGCGGTTTTCATGGCTTGTTATGACTGTTTTTTTGGGGTACAGTCTAT
GCCTCGGGCATCCAAGCAGCAAGCGCGTTACGCCGTGGGTCGATGTTTGATGTTATGGAGCAGCAACGAT
GTTACGCAGCAGGGCAGTCGCCCTAAAACAAAGTTAAACATCATGGGGGAAGCGGTGATCGCCGAAGTAT
CGACTCAACTATCAGAGGTAGTTGGCGTCATCGAGCGCCATCTCGAACCGACGTTGCTGGCCGTACATTT
GTACGGCTCCGCAGTGGATGGCGGCCTGAAGCCACACAGTGATATTGATTTGCTGGTTACGGTGACCGTA
AGGCTTGATGAAACAACGCGGCGAGCTTTGATCAACGACCTTTTGGAAACTTCGGCTTCCCCTGGAGAGA
GCGAGATTCTCCGCGCTGTAGAAGTCACCATTGTTGTGCACGACGACATCATTCCGTGGCGTTATCCAGC
TAAGCGCGAACTGCAATTTGGAGAATGGCAGCGCAATGACATTCTTGCAGGTATCTTCGAGCCAGCCACG
ATCGACATTGATCTGGCTATCTTGCTGACAAAAGCAAGAGAACATAGCGTTGCCTTGGTAGGTCCAGCGG
CGGAGGAACTCTTTGATCCGGTTCCTGAACAGGATCTATTTGAGGCGCTAAATGAAACCTTAACGCTATG
GAACTCGCCGCCCGACTGGGCTGGCGATGAGCGAAATGTAGTGCTTACGTTGTCCCGCATTTGGTACAGC
GCAGTAACCGGCAAAATCGCGCCGAAGGATGTCGCTGCCGACTGGGCAATGGAGCGCCTGCCGGCCCAGT
ATCAGCCCGTCATACTTGAAGCTAGACAGGCTTATCTTGGACAAGAAGAAGATCGCTTGGCCTCGCGCGC
AGATCAGTTGGAAGAATTTGTCCACTACGTGAAAGGCGAGATCACCAAGGTAGTCGGCAAATAATGTCTA
GCTAGAAATTCGTTCAAGCCGACGCCGCTTCGCGGCGCGGCTTAACTCAAGCGTTAGATGCACTAAGCAC
ATAATTGCTCACAGCCAAACTATCAGGTCAAGTCTGCTTTTATTATTTTTAAGCGTGCATAATAAGCCCT
ACACAAATTGGGAGATATATCATGCATGACCAAAATCCCTTAACGTGAGTTTTCGTTCCACTGAGCGTCA
GACCCCGTAGAAAAGATCAAAGGATCTTCTTGAGATCCTTTTTTTCTGCGCGTAATCTGCTGCTTGCAAA
CAAAAAAACCACCGCTACCAGCGGTGGTTTGTTTGCCGGATCAAGAGCTACCAACTCTTTTTCCGAAGGT
AACTGGCTTCAGCAGAGCGCAGATACCAAATACTGTCCTTCTAGTGTAGCCGTAGTTAGGCCACCACTTC
AAGAACTCTGTAGCACCGCCTACATACCTCGCTCTGCTAATCCTGTTACCAGTGGCTGCTGCCAGTGGCG
ATAAGTCGTGTCTTACCGGGTTGGACTCAAGACGATAGTTACCGGATAAGGCGCAGCGGTCGGGCTGAAC
GGGGGGTTCGTGCACACAGCCCAGCTTGGAGCGAACGACCTACACCGAACTGAGATACCTACAGCGTGAG
CTATGAGAAAGCGCCACGCTTCCCGAAGGGAGAAAGGCGGACAGGTATCCGGTAAGCGGCAGGGTCGGAA
CAGGAGAGCGCACGAGGGAGCTTCCAGGGGGAAACGCCTGGTATCTTTATAGTCCTGTCGGGTTTCGCCA
CCTCTGACTTGAGCGTCGATTTTTGTGATGCTCGTCAGGGGGGCGGAGCCTATGGAAAAACGCCAGCAAC
GCGGCCTTTTTACGGTTCCTGGCCTTTTGCTGGCCTTTTGCTCACATGTTCTTTCCTGCGTTATCCCCTG
ATTCTGTGGATAACCGTATTACCGCCTTTGAGTGAGCTGATACCGCTCGCCGCAGCCGAACGACCGAGCG
CAGCGAGTCAGTGAGCGAGGAAGCGGAAGAGCGCCTGATGCGGTATTTTCTCCTTACGCATCTGTGCGGT
ATTTCACACCGCATATGGTGCACTCTCAGTACAATCTGCTCTGATGCCGCATAGTTAAGCCAGTATACAC
TCCGCTATCGCTACGTGACTGGGTCATGGCTGCGCCCCGACACCCGCCAACACCCGCTGACGCGCCCTGA
CGGGCTTGTCTGCTCCCGGCATCCGCTTACAGACAAGCTGTGACCGTCTCCGGGAGCTGCATGTGTCAGA
GGTTTTCACCGTCATCACCGAAACGCGCGAGGCAGGGTGCCTTGATGTGGGCGCCGGCGGTCGAGTGGCG
ACGGCGCGGCTTGTCCGCGCCCTGGTAGATTGCCTGGCCGTAGGCCAGCCATTTTTGAGCGGCCAGCGGC
CGCGATAGGCCGACGCGAAGCGGCGGGGCGTAGGGAGCGCAGCGACCGAAGGGTAGGCGCTTTTTGCAGC
TCTTCGGCTGTGCGCTGGCCAGACAGTTATGCACAGGCCAGGCGGGTTTTAAGAGTTTTAATAAGTTTTA
AAGAGTTTTAGGCGGAAAAATCGCCTTTTTTCTCTTTTATATCAGTCACTTACATGTGTGACCGGTTCCC
AATGTACGGCTTTGGGTTCCCAATGTACGGGTTCCGGTTCCCAATGTACGGCTTTGGGTTCCCAATGTAC
GTGCTATCCACAGGAAAGAGACCTTTTCGACCTTTTTCCCCTGCTAGGGCAATTTGCCCTAGCATCTGCT
CCGTACATTAGGAACCGGCGGATGCTTCGCCCTCGATCAGGTTGCGGTAGCGCATGACTAGGATCGGGCC
AGCCTGCCCCGCCTCCTCCTTCAAATCGTACTCCGGCAGGTCATTTGACCCGATCAGCTTGCGCACGGTG
AAACAGAACTTCTTGAACTCTCCGGCGCTGCCACTGCGTTCGTAGATCGTCTTGAACAACCATCTGGCTT
CTGCCTTGCCTGCGGCGCGGCGTGCCAGGCGGTAGAGAAAACGGCCGATGCCGGGATCGATCAAAAAGTA
ATCGGGGTGAACCGTCAGCACGTCCGGGTTCTTGCCTTCTGTGATCTCGCGGTACATCCAATCAGCTAGC
TCGATCTCGATGTACTCCGGCCGCCCGGTTTCGCTCTTTACGATCTTGTAGCGGCTAATCAAGGCTTCAC
CCTCGGATACCGTCACCAGGCGGCCGTTCTTGGCCTTCTTCGTACGCTGCATGGCAACGTGCGTGGTGTT
TAACCGAATGCAGGTTTCTACCAGGTCGTCTTTCTGCTTTCCGCCATCGGCTCGCCGGCAGAACTTGAGT
ACGTCCGCAACGTGTGGACGGAACACGCGGCCGGGCTTGTCTCCCTTCCCTTCCCGGTATCGGTTCATGG
ATTCGGTTAGATGGGAAACCGCCATCAGTACCAGGTCGTAATCCCACACACTGGCCATGCCGGCCGGCCC
TGCGGAAACCTCTACGTGCCCGTCTGGAAGCTCGTAGCGGATCACCTCGCCAGCTCGTCGGTCACGCTTC
GACAGACGGAAAACGGCCACGTCCATGATGCTGCGACTATCGCGGGTGCCCACGTCATAGAGCATCGGAA
CGAAAAAATCTGGTTGCTCGTCGCCCTTGGGCGGCTTCCTAATCGACGGCGCACCGGCTGCCGGCGGTTG
CCGGGATTCTTTGCGGATTCGATCAGCGGCCGCTTGCCACGATTCACCGGGGCGTGCTTCTGCCTCGATG
CGTTGCCGCTGGGCGGCCTGCGCGGCCTTCAACTTCTCCACCAGGTCATCACCCAGCGCCGCGCCGATTT
GTACCGGGCCGGATGGTTTGCGACCGCTCACGCCGATTCCTCGGGCTTGGGGGTTCCAGTGCCATTGCAG
GGCCGGCAGACAACCCAGCCGCTTACGCCTGGCCAACCGCCCGTTCCTCCACACATGGGGCATTCCACGG
CGTCGGTGCCTGGTTGTTCTTGATTTTCCATGCCGCCTCCTTTAGCCGCTAAAATTCATCTACTCATTTA
TTCATTTGCTCATTTACTCTGGTAGCTGCGCGATGTATTCAGATAGCAGCTCGGTAATGGTCTTGCCTTG
GCGTACCGCGTACATCTTCAGCTTGGTGTGATCCTCCGCCGGCAACTGAAAGTTGACCCGCTTCATGGCT
GGCGTGTCTGCCAGGCTGGCCAACGTTGCAGCCTTGCTGCTGCGTGCGCTCGGACGGCCGGCACTTAGCG
TGTTTGTGCTTTTGCTCATTTTCTCTTTACCTCATTAACTCAAATGAGTTTTGATTTAATTTCAGCGGCC
AGCGCCTGGACCTCGCGGGCAGCGTCGCCCTCGGGTTCTGATTCAAGAACGGTTGTGCCGGCGGCGGCAG
TGCCTGGGTAGCTCACGCGCTGCGTGATACGGGACTCAAGAATGGGCAGCTCGTACCCGGCCAGCGCCTC
GGCAACCTCACCGCCGATGCGCGTGCCTTTGATCGCCCGCGACACGACAAAGGCCGCTTGTAGCCTTCCA
TCCGTGACCTCAATGCGCTGCTTAACCAGCTCCACCAGGTCGGCGGTGGCCCATATGTCGTAAGGGCTTG
GCTGCACCGGAATCAGCACGAAGTCGGCTGCCTTGATCGCGGACACAGCCAAGTCCGCCGCCTGGGGCGC
TCCGTCGATCACTACGAAGTCGCGCCGGCCGATGGCCTTCACGTCGCGGTCAATCGTCGGGCGGTCGATG
CCGACAACGGTTAGCGGTTGATCTTCCCGCACGGCCGCCCAATCGCGGGCACTGCCCTGGGGATCGGAAT
CGACTAACAGAACATCGGCCCCGGCGAGTTGCAGGGCGCGGGCTAGATGGGTTGCGATGGTCGTCTTGCC
TGACCCGCCTTTCTGGTTAAGTACAGCGATAACCTTCATGCGTTCCCCTTGCGTATTTGTTTATTTACTC
ATCGCATCATATACGCAGCGACCGCATGACGCAAGCTGTTTTACTCAAATACACATCACCTTTTTAGACG
GCGGCGCTCGGTTTCTTCAGCGGCCAAGCTGGCCGGCCAGGCCGCCAGCTTGGCATCAGACAAACCGGCC
AGGATTTCATGCAGCCGCACGGTTGAGACGTGCGCGGGCGGCTCGAACACGTACCCGGCCGCGATCATCT
CCGCCTCGATCTCTTCGGTAATGAAAAACGGTTCGTCCTGGCCGTCCTGGTGCGGTTTCATGCTTGTTCC
TCTTGGCGTTCATTCTCGGCGGCCGCCAGGGCGTCGGCCTCGGTCAATGCGTCCTCACGGAAGGCACCGC
GCCGCCTGGCCTCGGTGGGCGTCACTTCCTCGCTGCGCTCAAGTGCGCGGTACAGGGTCGAGCGATGCAC
GCCAAGCAGTGCAGCCGCCTCTTTCACGGTGCGGCCTTCCTGGTCGATCAGCTCGCGGGCGTGCGCGATC
TGTGCCGGGGTGAGGGTAGGGCGGGGGCCAAACTTCACGCCTCGGGCCTTGGCGGCCTCGCGCCCGCTCC
GGGTGCGGTCGATGATTAGGGAACGCTCGAACTCGGCAATGCCGGCGAACACGGTCAACACCATGCGGCC
GGCCGGCGTGGTGGTGTCGGCCCACGGCTCTGCCAGGCTACGCAGGCCCGCGCCGGCCTCCTGGATGCGC
TCGGCAATGTCCAGTAGGTCGCGGGTGCTGCGGGCCAGGCGGTCTAGCCTGGTCACTGTCACAACGTCGC
CAGGGCGTAGGTGGTCAAGCATCCTGGCCAGCTCCGGGCGGTCGCGCCTGGTGCCGGTGATCTTCTCGGA
AAACAGCTTGGTGCAGCCGGCCGCGTGCAGTTCGGCCCGTTGGTTGGTCAAGTCCTGGTCGTCGGTGCTG
ACGCGGGCATAGCCCAGCAGGCCAGCGGCGGCGCTCTTGTTCATGGCGTAATGTCTCCGGTTCTAGTCGC
AAGTATTCTACTTTATGCGACTAAAACACGCGACAAGAAAACGCCAGGAAAAGGGCAGGGCGGCAGCCTG
TCGCGTAACTTAGGACTTGTGCGACATGTCGTTTTCAGAAGACGGCTGCACTGAACGTCAGAAGCCGACT
GCACTATAGCAGCGGAGGGGTTGGATCAAAGTACTTTGATCCCGAGGGGAACCCTGTGGTTGGCATGCAC
ATACAAATGGACGAACGGATAAACCT
Features (pLannotate 1.2.2; 29 found; start..end, strand, type, name):
     54..78      -  misc_feature   RB T-DNA repeat: right border repeat from nopaline C58 T-DNA
    144..298     -  CDS            lacZα (fragment): LacZα fragment of β-galactosidase; lacZ fragment
    323..447     +  protein_bind   attR1: mutant version of attR; recombination site for the Gateway® LR reaction LR Clonase™
    484..514     +  promoter       lac UV5 promoter: E. coli lac promoter with an "up" mutation
    538..567     +  promoter       cat promoter (fragment): promoter of the E. coli cat gene encoding chloramphenicol acetyltransferase
    568..1227    +  CDS            CmR: chloramphenicol acetyltransferase; cat; confers resistance to chloramphenicol
   1406..1564    +  CDS            ccdA (fragment): CCDA_ECO57 - Also known as H, letA. Experimental evidence at protein level: Swiss-Prot protein existence level 1. Antitoxin component of a type II toxin-antitoxin (TA) system which inhibits the post-segregational killing (PSK) of plasmid-free cells, also referred to as a plasmid addiction system. Binds to and blocks the activity of CcdB; will also remove bound CcdB protein from the CcdB-GyrA complex by forming a CcdA-CcdB complex, a process termed rejuvenation. Functions as a transcriptional corepressor for the ccdAB operon, repression also requires CcdB (By similarity). From Escherichia coli
   1569..1874    +  CDS            ccdB: CcdB, a bacterial toxin that poisons DNA gyrase; ccdB; Plasmids containing the ccdB gene cannot be propagated in standard E. coli strains.
   1915..2039    -  protein_bind   attR2: mutant version of attR; recombination site for the Gateway® LR reaction LR Clonase™
   2071..3500    +  CDS            tdTomato (fragment): tandem dimeric (pseudo-monomeric) derivative of DsRed (Shaner et al., 2004) mammalian codon-optimized
   3500..3555    -  misc_feature   MCS: pUC18/19 multiple cloning site
   3561..3813    +  terminator     NOS terminator: nopaline synthase terminator and poly(A) signal
   3869..3891    -  protein_bind   lac operator (fragment): The lac repressor binds to the lac operator to inhibit transcription in E. coli. This inhibition can be relieved by adding lactose or isopropyl-β-D-thiogalactopyranoside (IPTG). lac repressor encoded by lacI
   3895..3925    -  promoter       lac promoter: promoter for the E. coli lac operon
   3940..3961    -  protein_bind   CAP binding site: CAP binding activates transcription in the presence of cAMP. E. coli catabolite activator protein
   4046..4220    -  polyA_signal   CaMV poly(A) signal: cauliflower mosaic virus polyadenylation signal
   4277..5069    -  CDS            NeoR/KanR (fragment): aminoglycoside phosphotransferase from Tn5; aph(3')-II (or nptII); confers resistance to neomycin, kanamycin, and G418 (Geneticin®)
   5137..5813    -  promoter       CaMV 35S promoter (enhanced): cauliflower mosaic virus 35S promoter with a duplicated enhancer region
   6008..6032    -  misc_feature   LB T-DNA repeat: left border repeat from nopaline C58 T-DNA
   6291..6314    +  promoter       Pc promoter (fragment): intI1 (promoter lies within the coding sequence); class 1 integron promoter
   6490..6546    +  CDS            GmR (fragment): gentamycin acetyltransferase; aacC1; confers resistance to gentamycin
   6557..7344    +  CDS            SmR (fragment): aminoglycoside adenylyltransferase (Murphy, 1985); aadA; confers resistance to spectinomycin and streptomycin
   7590..8178    +  rep_origin     ori: high-copy-number ColE1/pMB1/pBR322/pUC origin of replication
   8364..8504    -  misc_feature   bom: basis of mobility region from pBR322
   8606..8645    -  CDS            rop (fragment): Rop protein, which maintains plasmids at low copy number; rop
   8848..9042    -  rep_origin     pVS1 oriV: origin of replication for the Pseudomonas plasmid pVS1 (Heeb et al., 2000)
   9108..10181   -  CDS            pVS1 RepA: replication protein from the Pseudomonas plasmid pVS1 (Heeb et al., 2000)
  10610..11239   -  CDS            pVS1 StaA: stability protein from the Pseudomonas plasmid pVS1 (Heeb et al., 2000)
  11799..12200   -  CDS            Y4CG_SINFN (fragment): Protein inferred from homology: Swiss-Prot protein existence level 3. From Sinorhizobium fredii (strain NBRC 101917 / NGR234).
