[The description below was written by a language model from this plasmid's Addgene catalogue record and pLannotate feature annotations shown in this document.]
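Description:
pMpGWB429 is an empty Gateway destination binary vector built on the pMpGWB400 backbone for Agrobacterium-mediated transformation of the liverwort Marchantia polymorpha and other plants. It replicates in E. coli from a high-copy ColE1/pUC-type origin (with the pBR322 bom region) and carries the pVS1 oriV, RepA and StaA functions that support replication and stable maintenance in Agrobacterium. Bacterial selection relies on the aadA spectinomycin/streptomycin resistance gene in the backbone, together with the chloramphenicol resistance gene inside the Gateway cassette. Because the cassette also encodes the gyrase toxin CcdB, the unrecombined vector is propagated in a ccdB-tolerant strain such as DB3.1.

Between the nopaline-type right and left T-DNA borders lie two units. The first is the attR1–CmR–ccdB–attR2 cassette, followed directly by a tdTomato coding sequence and the NOS terminator. An LR reaction with an entry clone replaces the CmR/ccdB segment with the sequence of interest, placing tdTomato as a C-terminal fusion on the insert. No plant promoter is annotated upstream of attR1, so the feature table suggests that expression depends on regulatory sequence supplied by the entry clone, for example a genomic fragment or a promoter plus coding region, although the record does not state this explicitly. The second unit is the plant selection marker: nptII driven by an enhanced CaMV 35S promoter and terminated by the CaMV poly(A) signal, allowing selection of transformants with G418. The vector belongs to a series offering four different selection markers. It is suited to producing red fluorescent fusion proteins for localisation or expression studies in transgenic plants.
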