Addgene plasmid #68694: pMpGWB429
Purpose: (Empty Backbone) Gateway binary vector designed for transgenic research with Marchantia polymorpha as well as other plants
Depositing lab: Takayuki Kohchi. Depositing organization: Kyoto University, Graduate School of Biostudies. Publication: Development of Gateway Binary Vector Series with Four Different Selection Markers for the Liverwort Marchantia polymorpha. Ishizaki K, Nishihama R, Ueda M, Inoue K, Ishida S, Nishimura Y, Shikanai T, Kohchi T. PLoS One. 2015 Sep 25;10(9):e0138876. doi: 10.1371/journal.pone.0138876. eCollection 2015. PONE-D-15-25288 PubMed 26406247.
Backbone
  Vector backbone: pMpGWB400
  Backbone manufacturer: Kohchi Lab., Kyoto University
  Backbone size (bp): 9287
  Modifications to backbone: Coding sequence for tdTomato is cloned downstream of the Gateway cassette.
  Vector type: Plant Expression
  Selectable markers: Neomycin (select with G418)
  Tag / fusion protein: tdTomato (C terminal on insert)
Growth in bacteria
  Bacterial resistance: Chloramphenicol and Spectinomycin, 25 & 50 μg/mL
  Growth temperature: 37°C
  Growth strain: DB3.1
  Copy number: High Copy
Gene/Insert
  Cloning method: Gateway Cloning
Resource information
  A portion of this plasmid was derived from a plasmid made by: The Gateway cassette was provided by Tsuyoshi Nakagawa at Shimane University, Japan.
Terms and licenses: Academic/Nonprofit Terms; Industry Terms: Not Available to Industry
How to cite: pMpGWB429 was a gift from Takayuki Kohchi (Addgene plasmid # 68694 ; http://n2t.net/addgene:68694 ; RRID:Addgene_68694)
