>Addgene plasmid #68694 | pMpGWB429 | addgene partial sequence | sequence record 128957 | ccdB-Fwd 5'-GCATGATGACCACCGATATG-3'
GGGGAATATAAATGTCAGGCTCCCTTATACACAGCCAGTCTGCAGGTCGACCATAGTGACTGGATATGTT
GTGTTTTACAGTATTATGTAGTCTGTTTTTTATGCAAAATCTAATTTAATATATTGATATTTATATCATT
TTACGTTTCTCGTTCAGCTTTCTTGTACAAAGTGGTTGATAACAGCGCTGGAGGCTCCGGTGGGAGCATG
GTGAGCAAGGGCGAGGAGGTCATCAAAGAGTTCATGCGCTTCAAGGTGCGCATGGAGGGCTCCATGAACG
GCCACGAGTTCGAGATCGAGGGCGAGGGCGAGGGCCGCCCCTA
