>Addgene plasmid #68694 | pMpGWB429 | addgene partial sequence | sequence record 128959 | CAT-R 5'-GCAACTGACTGAAATGCCTC-3'
CGGCATCCTAACTCAAAATCCACACATTATACGAGCCGGAAGCATAAAGTGTAAAGCCTGGGGTGCCTAA
TGCGGCCCCTCGAGGGGCCGCCATAGTGACTGGATATGTTGTGTTTTACAGTATTATGTAGTCTGTTTTT
TATGCAAAATCTAATTTAATATATTGATATTTATATCATTTTACGTTTCTCGTTCAGCTTTTTTGTACAA
ACTTGTTGATAACTCTAGACCCAAGCTTGGNACTGGCC
